>Addgene plasmid #124014 | JPF0523 | addgene full sequence | sequence record 252431 | Addgene NGS Result
GTTACAGAGATGTTACGAACCCTGAACAGGTTGACTATTAATTGTGTCTGCTTGATGTGGACACCAGGTG
GCGCTGGACATCAGATTTGGAGAGGCAGTTGTCTAGGGAACCGGGCTCTGTGCCAGCGCAGGAGGCAGGC
TGGCTCTCCTATTCCAGGGATGCTCATCCAGGAAGGAAAGGTTGCATGCTGGACACACTAACCTTACAGC
GGTGGGCTCTATGGGGTACCTACGTAGGTACATAACTTACGGTAAATGGCCCGCCTGGCTGACCGCCCAA
CGACCCCCGCCCATTGACGTCAATAATGACGTATGTTCCCATAGTAACGCCAATAGGGACTTTCCATTGA
CGTCAATGGGTGGAGTATTTACGGTAAACTGCCCACTTGGCAGTACATCAAGTGTATCATATGCCAAGTA
CGCCCCCTATTGACGTCAATGACGGTAAATGGCCCGCCTGGCATTATGCCCAGTACATGACCTTATGGGA
CTTTCCTACTTGGCAGTACATCTACGTATTAGTCATCGCTATTACCATGGTGATGCGGTTTTGGCAGTAC
ATCAATGGGCGTGGATAGCGGTTTGACTCACGGGGATTTCCAAGTCTCCACCCCATTGACGTCAATGGGA
GTTTGTTTTGGCACCAAAATCAACGGGACTTTCCAAAATGTCGTAACAACTCCGCCCCATTGACGCAAAT
GGGCGGTAGGCGTGTACGGTGGGAGGTCTATATAAGCAGAGCTCGTTTAGTGAACCGTCAGATAGCCACC
ATGGGTAAAAAGCCTGAACTCACCGCGACGTCTGTCGAGAAGTTTCTGATCGAAAAGTTCGACAGCGTGT
CCGACCTGATGCAGCTCTCGGAGGGCGAAGAATCTCGTGCTTTCAGCTTCGATGTAGGAGGGCGTGGATA
TGTCCTGCGGGTAAATAGCTGCGCCGATGGTTTCTACAAAGATCGTTATGTTTATCGGCACTTTGCATCG
GCCGCGCTCCCGATTCCGGAAGTGCTTGACATTGGGGAATTTAGCGAGAGCCTGACCTATTGCATCTCCC
GCCGTGCACAGGGTGTCACGTTGCAAGACCTGCCTGAAACCGAACTGCCCGCTGTTCTGCAACCGGTCGC
GGAGGCCATGGATGCGATCGCTGCGGCCGATCTTAGCCAGACGAGCGGGTTCGGCCCATTCGGACCGCAA
GGAATCGGTCAATACACTACATGGCGTGATTTCATATGCGCGATTGCTGATCCCCATGTGTATCACTGGC
AAACTGTGATGGACGACACCGTCAGTGCGTCCGTCGCGCAGGCTCTCGATGAGCTGATGCTTTGGGCCGA
GGACTGCCCCGAAGTCCGGCACCTCGTGCACGCGGATTTCGGCTCCAACAATGTCCTGACGGACAATGGC
CGCATAACAGCGGTCATTGACTGGAGCGAGGCGATGTTCGGGGATTCCCAATACGAGGTCGCCAACATCT
TCTTCTGGAGGCCGTGGTTGGCTTGTATGGAGCAGCAGACGCGCTACTTCGAGCGGAGGCATCCGGAGCT
TGCAGGATCGCCGCGGCTCCGGGCGTATATGCTCCGCATTGGTCTTGACCAACTCTATCAGAGCTTGGTT
GACGGCAATTTCGATGATGCAGCTTGGGCGCAGGGTCGATGCGACGCAATCGTCCGATCCGGAGCCGGGA
CTGTCGGGCGTACACAAATCGCCCGCAGAAGCGCGGCCGTCTGGACCGATGGCTGTGTAGAAGTACTCGC
CGATAGTGGAAACCGACGCCCCAGCACTCGTCCGAGGGCAAAGGAATAACTCGAGCGACGCCTCGACTGT
GCCTTCTAGTTGCCAGCCATCTGTTGTTTGCCCCTCCCCCGTGCCTTCCTTGACCCTGGAAGGTGCCACT
CCCACTGTCCTTTCCTAATAAAATGAGGAAATTGCATCGCATTGTCTGAGTAGGTGTCATTCTATTCTGG
GGGGTGGGGTGGGGCAGGACAGCAAGGGGGAGGATTGGGAAGACAATAGCAGGCATGCTGGGGATGCGGT
GGGCTCTATGAGTATCGATACTAGTTAAAAGTTTTGTTACTTTATAGAAGAAATTTTGAGTTTTTGTTTT
TTTTTAATAAATAAATAAACATAAATAAATTGTTTGTTGAATTTATTATTAGTATGTAAGTGTAAATATA
ATAAAACTTAATATCTATTCAAATTAATAAATAAACCTCGATATACAGACCGATAAAACACATGCGTCAA
TTTTACGCATGATTATCTTTAACGTACGTCACAATATGATTATCTTTCTAGGGTTAATCTAGTATACGCG
TATGCGGCCGCTTAATTAATCCAGCTTTTGTTCCCTTTAGTGAGGGTTAATTCCGAGCGGCCGCGTGTTA
CAACCAATTAACCAATTCTGATTAGAAAAACTCATCGAGCATCAAATGAAACTGCAATTTATTCATATCA
GGATTATCAATACCATATTTTTGAAAAAGCCGTTTCTGTAATGAAGGAGAAAACTCACCGAGGCAGTTCC
ATAGGATGGCAAGATCCTGGTATCGGTCTGCGATTCCGACTCGTCCAACATCAATACAACCTATTAATTT
CCCCTCGTCAAAAATAAGGTTATCAAGTGAGAAATCACCATGAGTGACGACTGAATCCGGTGAGAATGGC
AAAAGCTTATGCATTTCTTTCCAGACTTGTTCAACAGGCCAGCCATTACGCTCGTCATCAAAATCACTCG
CATCAACCAAACCGTTATTCATTCGTGATTGCGCCTGAGCGAGGCGAAATACGCGATCGCTGTTAAAAGG
ACAATTACAAACAGGAATCGAATGCAACCGGCGCAGGAACACTGCCAGCGCATCAACAATATTTTCACCT
GAATCAGGATATTCTTCTAATACCTGGAATGCTGTTTTCCCGGGGATCGCAGTGGTGAGTAACCATGCAT
CATCAGGAGTACGGATAAAATGCTTGATGGTCGGAAGAGGCATAAATTCCGTCAGCCAGTTTAGTCTGAC
CATCTCATCTGTAACATCATTGGCAACGCTACCTTTGCCATGTTTCAGAAACAACTCTGGCGCATCGGGC
TTCCCATACAATCGATAGATTGTCGCACCTGATTGCCCGACATTATCGCGAGCCCATTTATACCCATATA
AATCAGCATCCATGTTGGAATTTAATCGCGGCCTGGAGCAAGACGTTTCCCGTTGAATATGGCTCATAAC
ACCCCTTGTATTACTGTTTATGTAAGCAGACAGTTTTATTGTTCATGATGATATATTTTTATCTTGTGCA
ATGTAACATCAGAGATTTTGAGACACAACGTGGCTTTGTTGAATAAATCGAACTTTTGCTGAGTTGAAGG
ATCAGTCATGACCAAAATCCCTTAACGTGAGTTTTCGTTCCACTGAGCGTCAGACCCCGTAGAAAAGATC
AAAGGATCTTCTTGAGATCCTTTTTTTCTGCGCGTAATCTGCTGCTTGCAAACAAAAAAACCACCGCTAC
CAGCGGTGGTTTGTTTGCCGGATCAAGAGCTACCAACTCTTTTTCCGAAGGTAACTGGCTTCAGCAGAGC
GCAGATACCAAATACTGTTCTTCTAGTGTAGCCGTAGTTAGGCCACCACTTCAAGAACTCTGTAGCACCG
CCTACATACCTCGCTCTGCTAATCCTGTTACCAGTGGCTGCTGCCAGTGGCGATAAGTCGTGTCTTACCG
GGTTGGACTCAAGACGATAGTTACCGGATAAGGCGCAGCGGTCGGGCTGAACGGGGGGTTCGTGCACACA
GCCCAGCTTGGAGCGAACGACCTACACCGAACTGAGATACCTACAGCGTGAGCTATGAGAAAGCGCCACG
CTTCCCGAAGGGAGAAAGGCGGACAGGTATCCGGTAAGCGGCAGGGTCGGAACAGGAGAGCGCACGAGGG
AGCTTCCAGGGGGAAACGCCTGGTATCTTTATAGTCCTGTCGGGTTTCGCCACCTCTGACTTGAGCGTCG
ATTTTTGTGATGCTCGTCAGGGGGGCGGAGCCTATGGAAAAACGCCAGCAACGCGGCCTTTTTACGGTTC
CTGGCCTTTTGCTGGCCTTTTGCTCACATGTTCTTTCCTGCGTTATCCCCTGATTCTGTGGATAACCGTG
CGGCCGCCAATTAATACGACTCACTATAGGGCGAATTGGGGCGCGCCATTCTAGATTAACCCTAGAAAGA
TAGTCTGCGTAAAATTGACGCATGCATTCTTGAAATATTGCTCTCTCTTTCTAAATAGCGCGAATCCGTC
GCTGTGCATTTAGGACATCTCAGTCGCCGCTTGGAGCTCCCGTGAGGCGTGCTTGTCAATGCGGTAAGTG
TCACTGATTTTGAACTATAACGACCGCGTGAGTCAAAATGACGCATGATTATCTTTTACGTGACTTTTAA
GATTTAACTCATACGATAATTATATTGTTATTTCATGTTCTACTTACGTGATAACTTATTATATATATAT
TTTCTTGTTATAGATATCAACTAGAATGCTAGCATGGGCCCAGATCTCCATGGGCCCTGAATTCGCATCT
AGACTGAACTGGCCGATAATTGCAGACGAGGAGCATCGCCCTTCCCCGGCCCTCAGGTAAGAGGACCAAA
TACCGTAGCCGTTTCCAATTTCAGTCCTTTAGCGCCACCTGGTGCTAACTACTCTATCACGCTTTTATCC
AATAACTACCTTTGTAAATTTCCTTTCAAAAGTTCTGGCCGGGCGCGGTGGCAACGCCGATAAAATAAAA
GATTTTATTTAGTCTCCAGAAAAAGGGGGGAATGAAAGACCCCACCTGTAGGTTTGGCAAGCTAGCTGCA
GTAACGCCATTTTGCAAGGCATGGAAAAATACCAAACCAAGAATAGAGAAGTTCAGATCAAGGGCGGGTA
CATGAAAATAGCTAACGTTGGGCCAAACAGGATATCTGCGGTGAGCAGTTTCGGCCCCGGCCCGGGGCCA
AGAACAGATGGTCACCGCAGTTTCGGCCCCGGCCCGAGGCCAAGAACAGATGGTCCCCAGATATGGCCCA
ACCCTCAGCAGTTTCTTAAGACCCATCAGATGTTTCCAGGCTCCCCCAAGGACCTGAAATGACCCTGCGC
CTTATTTGAATTAACCAATCAGCCTGCTTCTCGCTTCTGTTCGCGCGCTTCTGCTTCCCGAGCTCTATAA
AAGAGCTCACAACCCCTCACTCGGCGCGCCAGTCCTCCGACAGACTGAGTCGCCCGGGAGATCGCCGCCG
CAGATCTATGCCCAAGAAGAAGAGGAAGGTGGAGGACGCCGGTTCTGTGAGCGTGATCAAGCCCGAGATG
AAGATCAAGCTGTGCATGAGGGGCACCGTGAACGGCCACAACTTCGTGATCGAGGGCGAGGGCAAGGGCA
ACCCCTACGAGGGCACCCAGATCCTGGACCTGAACGTGACCGAGGGCGCCCCCCTGCCCTTCGCCTACGA
CATCCTGACCACCGTGTTCCAGTACGGCAACAGGGCCTTCACCAAGTACCCCGCCGACATCCAGGACTAC
TTCAAGCAGACCTTCCCCGAGGGCTACCACTGGGAGAGGAGCATGACCTACGAGGACCAGGGCATCTGCA
CCGCCACCAGCAACATCAGCATGAGGGGCGACTGCTTCTTCTACGACATCAGGTTCGACGGCACCAACTT
CCCCCCCAACGGCCCCGTGATGCAGAAGAAGACCCTGAAGTGGGAGCCCAGCACCGAGAAGATGTACGTG
GAGGACGGCGTGCTGAAGGGCGACGTGAACATGAGGCTGCTGCTGGAGGGCGGCGGCCACTACAGGTGCG
ACTTCAAGACCACCTACAAGGCCAAGAAGGAGGTGAGGCTGCCCGACGCCCACAAGATCGACCACAGGAT
CGAGATCCTGAAGCACGACAAGGACTACAACAAGGTGAAGCTGTACGAGAACGCCGTGGCCAGGTACTCC
ATGCTGCCCAGCCAGGCCGGATCCTAACTCGAGCGACGCCTCGACTGTGCCTTCTAGTTGCCAGCCATCT
GTTGTTTGCCCCTCCCCCGTGCCTTCCTTGACCCTGGAAGGTGCCACTCCCACTGTCCTTTCCTAATAAA
ATGAGGAAATTGCATCGCATTGTCTGAGTAGGTGTCATTCTATTCTGGGGGGTGGGGTGGGGCAGGACAG
CAAGGGGGAGGATTGGGAAGACAATAGCAGGCATGCTGGGGATGCGGTGGGCTCTATGGGCTGGTTCTGT
ATGGGCACAGACAACCTAACTAATTTCCTGGCCCTCAAGGTGACTTGCTTGAACTTGCCACCTTCGCCAC
TAGGGGGCAGCATTGGTTTACACAGGGTGAACAAACGTTCAATTCTAAACTAATATTCTTTGGTGGGAAA
GTGTGTTCATTTTGGTTTGTTTTGAAGAAGTCACTTCATACCTTTGAACTGGGGTTAAGCTGGTTAACTC
CCAAAAACGCCATATATGGAGTTCCGCGTTACATAACTTACGGTAAATGGCCCGCCTGGCTGACCGCCCA
ACGACCCCCGCCCATTGACGTCAATAATGACGTATGTTCCCATAGTAACGCCAATAGGGACTTTCCATTG
ACGTCAATGGGTGGAGTATTTACGGTAAACTGCCCACTTGGCAGTACATCAAGTGTATCATATGCCAAGT
ACGCCCCCTATTGACGTCAATGACGGTAAATGGCCCGCCTGGCATTATGCCCAGTACATGACCTTATGGG
ACTTTCCTACTTGGCAGTACATCTACGTATTAGTCATCGCTATTACCATGGTCGAGGTGAGCCCCACGTT
CTGCTTCACTCTCCCCATCTCCCCCCCCTCCCCACCCCCAATTTTGTATTTATTTATTTTTTAATTATTT
TGTGCAGCGATGGGGGCGGGGGGGGGGGGGGGGCGCGCNCAGGCGGGGCGGGGCGGGGSGRGGGGCGGGG
CGGGGCGAGGCGGAGAGGTGCGGCGGCAGCCAATCAGAGCGGCGCGCTCCGAAAGTTTCCTTTTATGGCG
AGGCGGCGGCGGCGGCGGCCCTATAAAAAGCGAAGCGCGCGGCGGGCGGGAGTCGCTGCGCGCTGCCTTC
GCCCCGTGCCCCGCTCCGCCGCCGCCTCGCGCCGCCCGCCCCGGCTCTGACTGACCGCGTTACTCCCACA
GGTGAGCGGGCGGGACGGCCCTTCTCCTCCGGGCTGTAATTAGCGCTTGGTTTAATGACGGCTTGTTTCT
TTTCTGTGGCTGCGTGAAAGCCTTGAGGGGCTCCGGGAGGGCCCTTTGTGCGGGGGGAGCGGCTCGGGGG
GTGCGTGCGTGTGTGTGTGCGTGGGGAGCGCCGCGTGCGGCTCCGCGCTGCCCGGCGGCTGTGAGCGCTG
CGGGCGCGGCGCGGGGCTTTGTGCGCTCCGCAGTGTGCGCGAGGGGAGCGCGGCCGGGGGCGGTGCCCCG
CGGTGCGGGGGGGGCTGCGAGGGGAACAAAGGCTGCGTGCGGGGTGTGTGCGTGGGGGGGTGAGCAGGGG
GTGTGGGCGCGTCGGTCGGGCTGCAACCCCCCCTGCACCCCCCTCCCCGAGTTGCTGAGCACGGCCCGGC
TTCGGGTGCGGGGCTCCGTACGGGGCGTGGCGCGGGGCTCGCCGTGCCGGGCGGGGGGTGGCGGCAGGTG
GGGGTGCCGGGCGGGGCGGGGCCGCCTCGGGCCGGGGAGGGCTCGGGGGAGGGGCGCGGCGGCCCCCGGA
GTGCCGGCGGCTGTCGAGGCGCGGCGAGCCGCAGCCATTGCCTTTTATGGTAATCGTGCGAGAGGGCGCA
GGGACTTCCTTTGTCCCAAATCTGTGCGGAGCCGAAATCTGGGAGGCGCCGCCGCACCCCCTCTAGCGGG
CGCGGGGCGAAGCGGTGCGGCGCCGGCAGGAAGGAAATGGGCGGGGAGGGCCTTCGTGCGTCGCCGCGCC
GCCGTCCCCTTCTCCCTCTCCAGCCTCGGGGCTGTCCGCGGGGGGACGGCTGCCTTCGGGGGGGACGGGG
CAGGGCGGGGTTCGGCTTCTGGCGTGTGACCGGCGGCTCTAGAGCCTCTGCTAACCATGTTCATGCCTTC
TTCTTTTTCCTACAGCTCCTGGGCAACGTGCTGGTTATTGTGCTGTCTCATCATTTTGGCAAAGAATTCG
CCACTATGCCAGAGCCAGCGAAGTCTGCTCCCGCCCCGAAAAAGGGCTCCAAGAAGGCGGTGACTAAGGC
GCAGAAGAAAGGCGGCAAGAAGCGCAAGCGCAGCCGCAAGGAGAGCTATTCCATCTATGTGTACAAGGTT
CTGAAGCAGGTCCACCCTGACACCGGCATTTCGTCCAAGGCCATGGGCATCATGAATTCGTTTGTGAACG
ACATTTTCGAGCGCATCGCAGGTGAGGCTTCCCGCCTGGCGCATTACAACAAGCGCTCGACCATCACCTC
CAGGGAGATCCAGACGGCCGTGCGCCTGCTGCTGCCTGGGGAGTTGGCCAAGCACGCCGTGTCCGAGGGT
ACTAAGGCCATCACCAAGTACACCAGCGCTAAGGGTTCTGTATCAAAAGGCGAGGCGGTCATTAAAGAGT
TCATGAGGTTTAAAGTCCATATGGAAGGAAGCATGAATGGTCACGAGTTTGAGATAGAGGGAGAGGGTGA
GGGAAGGCCGTACGAAGGGACGCAAACTGCGAAGTTGAAGGTAACGAAAGGCGGCCCTCTGCCATTCTCT
TGGGACATCCTTTCACCGCAATTTATGTACGGCTCTAGGGCCTTCACAAAACACCCCGCCGATATTCCGG
ATTACTATAAACAAAGTTTTCCTGAGGGCTTCAAGTGGGAAAGAGTAATGAACTTCGAGGATGGGGGAGC
TGTGACGGTTACTCAAGACACTAGCCTGGAGGACGGTACTCTTATATACAAGGTAAAACTAAGAGGGACG
AATTTTCCGCCAGACGGCCCCGTGATGCAAAAAAAAACTATGGGGTGGGAAGCATCCACCGAGAGGCTGT
ACCCCGAAGACGGGGTCCTGAAGGGTGATATTAAAATGGCATTAAGATTAAAAGATGGCGGGAGATACTT
AGCTGACTTCAAGACTACATATAAAGCCAAAAAACCTGTACAGATGCCTGGAGCTTACAATGTGGATCGT
AAGCTGGATATTACATCCCACAACGAAGATTATACCGTGGTGGAGCAGTACGAGCGTTCAGAGGGGCGTC
ACTCCACCGGGGGTATGGATGAATTATACAAGAGCGGTCTTAGAAGCAGGGCGCAAGCGTCAAATTCAGC
GGTAGATGGAACAGCAGGTCCAGGTAGTACTGGCAGCAGAGGATCCTAACTCGAGATTCACTCCTCAGGT
GCAGGCTGCCTATCAGAAGGTGGTGGCTGGTGTGGCCAATGCCCTGGCTCACAAATACCACTGAGATCTT
TTTCCCTCTGCCAAAAATTATGGGGACATCATGAAGCCCCTTGAGCATCTGACTTCTGGCTAATAAAGGA
AATTTATTTTCATTGCAATAGTGTGTTGGAATTTTTTGTGTCTCTCACTCGGAAGGACATATGGGAGGGC
AAATCATTTAAAACATCAGAATGAGTATTTGGTTTAGAGTTTGGCAACATATGCCCATATGCTGGCTGCC
ATGAACAAAGGTTGGCTATAAAGAGGTCATCAGTATATGAAACAGCCCCCTGCTGTCCATTCCTTATTCC
ATAGAAAAGCCTTGACTTGAGGTTAGATTTTTTTTATATTTTGTTTTGTGTTATTTTTTTCTTTAACATC
CCTAAAATTTTCCTTACATGTTTTACTAGCCAGATTTTTCCTCCTCTCCTGACTACTCCCAGTCATAGCT
GTCCCTCTTCTCTTATGGAGATCCCTCGACCTGCAGCCCAAGCTTGGCGTAATGCTGAGCA
Features (pLannotate 1.2.2; 18 found; start..end, strand, type, name):
    239..539     +  enhancer       CMV enhancer: human cytomegalovirus immediate early enhancer
    540..743     +  promoter       CMV promoter: human cytomegalovirus (CMV) immediate early promoter
    777..1798    +  CDS            HygR (fragment): aminoglycoside phosphotransferase from E. coli; aph(4)-Ia; confers resistance to hygromycin
   1817..2024    +  polyA_signal   bGH poly(A) signal: bovine growth hormone polyadenylation signal
   2344..2362    -  promoter       T3 promoter: promoter for bacteriophage T3 RNA polymerase
   2402..3217    -  CDS            KanR: aminoglycoside phosphotransferase; aph(3')-Ia; confers resistance to kanamycin in bacteria or G418 (Geneticin®) in eukaryotes
   3442..4030    +  rep_origin     ori: high-copy-number ColE1/pMB1/pBR322/pUC origin of replication
   4142..4160    +  promoter       T7 promoter: promoter for bacteriophage T7 RNA polymerase
   4831..5238    +  promoter       SFFV promoter: spleen focus-forming virus long terminal repeat (LTR) promoter
   5297..5968    +  CDS            hmAzami-Green: humanized monomeric Azami-Green fluorescent protein mammalian codon-optimized
   5995..6219    +  polyA_signal   bGH poly(A) signal: bovine growth hormone polyadenylation signal
   6467..6770    +  enhancer       CMV enhancer: human cytomegalovirus immediate early enhancer
   6772..7048    +  promoter       chicken β-actin promoter: No description available
   7049..8065    +  intron         chimeric intron: chimera between introns from chicken β-actin and rabbit β-globin
   8126..8503    +  CDS            H2B: human histone H2B; HIST1H2BJ
   8510..9202    +  CDS            mScarlet: mScarlet is a basic (constitutively fluorescent) red fluorescent protein published in 2016, derived from synthetic construct. It has moderate acid sensitivity.
   9297..9371    +  CDS            HBB (fragment): HBB_PONPY - Experimental evidence at transcript level: Swiss-Prot protein existence level 2. Involved in oxygen transport from the lung to the various peripheral tissues. From Pongo pygmaeus (Bornean orangutan).
   9442..9497    +  polyA_signal   β-globin poly(A) signal: rabbit β-globin polyadenylation signal (Gil and Proudfoot, 1987)
