[The description below was written by a language model from this plasmid's Addgene catalogue record and pLannotate feature annotations shown in this document.]
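Description:
JPF0523 is a mammalian expression plasmid assembled in the MTK0_043 PiggyBac destination backbone from a modular mammalian cloning toolkit. It is propagated in E. coli through a high-copy ColE1/pUC-type origin under kanamycin selection (aph(3')-Ia). The annotated sequence record is 9,861 nt. The feature table does not annotate the PiggyBac transposon ends themselves, so their positions, and exactly which cassettes lie between them, cannot be read from the record. T3 and T7 phage promoters flank the bacterial origin and marker region.

The payload consists of two fluorescent reporter transcription units. In the first, a "crippled" variant of the spleen focus-forming virus LTR promoter (pSFFVc) drives a mammalian codon-optimized monomeric Azami-Green that, according to the insert name, carries a nuclear localization signal; it is terminated by a bovine growth hormone polyadenylation signal. In the second, a CAG promoter (CMV enhancer, chicken β-actin promoter and chimeric intron) drives human histone H2B fused to mScarlet, ending in a rabbit β-globin polyadenylation signal. The short "HBB fragment" annotation just upstream is most likely part of that globin terminator region rather than a separate coding element. A third cassette, CMV enhancer/promoter driving a hygromycin resistance gene with a bGH poly(A), provides a marker for selecting mammalian cells.

Both reporters are directed to the nucleus, so green fluorescence reports the strength of the test promoter while the constitutive red chromatin signal serves as an internal normalization for copy number or delivery. The record indicates the plasmid was used for promoter characterization in the toolkit's publication, and the PiggyBac backbone would permit transposase-mediated genomic integration.
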