Addgene plasmid #124014: JPF0523
Purpose: Encodes crippled pSFFV driving expression of mAzamiGreen with an mScarlet normalization in a PiggyBac destination vector
Depositing lab: Hana El-Samad. Depositing organization: University of California, San Francisco (UCSF). Publication: A Toolkit for Rapid Modular Construction of Biological Circuits in Mammalian Cells. Fonseca JP, Bonny AR, Kumar GR, Ng AH, Town J, Wu QC, Aslankoohi E, Chen SY, Dods G, Harrigan P, Osimiri LC, Kistler AL, El-Samad H. ACS Synth Biol. 2019 Nov 15;8(11):2593-2606. doi: 10.1021/acssynbio.9b00322. Epub 2019 Nov 5. PubMed 31686495.
Backbone
  Vector backbone: MTK0_043
  Vector type: Mammalian Expression
Growth in bacteria
  Bacterial resistance: Kanamycin, 50 μg/mL
  Growth temperature: 37°C
  Growth strain: DH5alpha
  Copy number: Unknown
Gene/Insert
  Gene/Insert name: PB_pSFFVc-NLS-mAzamiGreen-bghpA_pCAG-H2B::mScarlet-rglpA
  Cloning method: Restriction Enzyme; 5′ cloning site unknown (unknown if destroyed); 3′ cloning site unknown (unknown if destroyed)
Terms and licenses: Academic/Nonprofit Terms; Industry Terms: Not Available to Industry
Depositor comments: Plasmid used to generate Fig .2a Please visit https://www.biorxiv.org/content/10.1101/506188v2 for BioRxiv preprint
How to cite: JPF0523 was a gift from Hana El-Samad (Addgene plasmid # 124014 ; http://n2t.net/addgene:124014 ; RRID:Addgene_124014)
